Addgene plasmid #153888: pGBW-m4136057
Purpose: Mammalian expression plasmid for SARS-CoV-2 nsp7
Depositing lab: Ginkgo Bioworks & Benjie Chen.
Backbone
  Vector backbone: pTwist_CMV_6
  Backbone size w/o insert (bp): 4180
  Vector type: Mammalian Expression
Growth in bacteria
  Bacterial resistance: Ampicillin, 100 μg/mL
  Growth temperature: 37°C
  Growth strain: DH5alpha
  Copy number: High Copy
Gene/Insert
  Gene/Insert name: SARS-CoV-2 nsp7
  Species: Severe acute respiratory syndrome coronavirus 2
  Insert size (bp): 242
  Mutation: wt
  Entrez Gene: ORF1ab (a.k.a. GU280_gp01)
  Promoter: CMV
  Cloning method: Unknown
Resource information
  A portion of this plasmid was derived from a plasmid made by: GinkgoBioworks
Depositor comments: NCBI reference sequence: YP_009725303.1
How to cite: pGBW-m4136057 was a gift from Ginkgo Bioworks & Benjie Chen (Addgene plasmid # 153888 ; http://n2t.net/addgene:153888 ; RRID:Addgene_153888)
