[The description below was written by a language model from this plasmid's Addgene catalogue record and pLannotate feature annotations shown in this document.]
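Description:
pGBW-m4136057 is a mammalian expression plasmid carrying the wild-type coding sequence for SARS-CoV-2 nsp7, a small non-structural protein released from the ORF1ab replicase polyprotein and known as a cofactor of the viral RNA-dependent RNA polymerase complex. The 242 bp insert sits in the pTwist_CMV_6 backbone (about 4.2 kb; the sequenced plasmid is 4,434 nt) and is recorded as being driven by the CMV promoter. No epitope tags, reporters or mammalian selection markers are listed in the record, so the construct appears suited to transient expression of untagged nsp7. The cloning method is not stated.

The automated annotation of the full sequence does not call the nsp7 insert itself, but it does identify the surrounding expression and backbone elements. The human cytomegalovirus immediate-early enhancer and CMV promoter segments lie on the reverse strand, followed in the direction of transcription by the unannotated region that presumably holds the insert. An SV40 polyadenylation signal spans the sequence origin, next to a short SV40 large T antigen fragment that probably reflects the origin of that polyA region rather than a functional gene. A separate synthetic poly(A) signal lies on the other side of the enhancer. T7 and E. coli rrnG transcription terminators and short 5' and 3' β-globin insulator elements flank the bacterial portion, isolating it from the mammalian cassette. Propagation in E. coli relies on a high-copy ColE1/pUC-type origin and the AmpR β-lactamase gene for ampicillin selection; a small additional bla fragment is also annotated. The plasmid belongs to a set of SARS-CoV-2 protein expression constructs useful for studying viral protein function in mammalian cells.
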