Features (pLannotate 1.2.2; 15 found; start..end, strand, type, name):
    437..488     -  promoter       CMVd2 promoter: truncated human cytomegalovirus (CMV) immediate early promoter that yields moderately reduced expression relative to the full-length promoter
    551..568     +  promoter       CMV promoter (fragment): human cytomegalovirus (CMV) immediate early promoter
    641..944     -  enhancer       CMV enhancer: human cytomegalovirus immediate early enhancer
   1025..1073    +  polyA_signal   poly(A) signal: synthetic polyadenylation signal
   1091..1137    +  terminator     T7 terminator: transcription terminator for bacteriophage T7 RNA polymerase
   1142..1213    -  misc_feature   5' β-globin insulator: insulator upstream of the human β-globin locus (Farrell et al., 2002)
   1365..1501    -  terminator     rrnG terminator: transcription terminator from the E. coli ribosomal RNA rrnG operon (Albrechtsen et al., 1991)
   1514..2374    -  CDS            AmpR: β-lactamase; bla; confers resistance to ampicillin, carbenicillin, and related antibiotics
   2884..2948    +  CDS            bla(M) (fragment): β-lactamase lacking the signal sequence; bla(M); allows cytosolic expression of β-lactamase
   3120..3708    +  rep_origin     ori: high-copy-number ColE1/pMB1/pBR322/pUC origin of replication
   3934..4005    -  misc_feature   3' β-globin insulator: insulator downstream of the human β-globin locus (Farrell et al., 2002)
   4050..4186    -  terminator     rrnG terminator: transcription terminator from the E. coli ribosomal RNA rrnG operon (Albrechtsen et al., 1991)
   4216..4262    -  terminator     T7 terminator: transcription terminator for bacteriophage T7 RNA polymerase
   4285..4354    +  CDS            large T antigen (fragment): large T antigen from SV40 (simian virus 40)
   4377..64      +  polyA_signal   SV40 poly(A) signal (across the origin): SV40 polyadenylation signal
>Addgene plasmid #153888 | pGBW-m4136057 | addgene full sequence | sequence record 300430 | Ginkgo NGS Result
CAAATAAAGCATTTTTTTCACTGCATTCTAGTTGTGGTTTGTCCAAACTCATCAATGTATCTTATCATGT
CTGTGAGCTGAAGGTACGCTGTATCTCAGTCAGTCAAGCTAGCTTATAAGGTTGCCCTGTTGTCCAGCAT
TTCTTCACAAAGCTTGTTTATGTCTACAGCACCCTGCATGGAAAGCAAAACAGAAAGTAGTGAAACCATT
TTTTCAAAGGCTTCAGTAGTATCTTTAGCTAAGAGAATGTCATTGTGTAACTGGACACATTGAGCCCACA
ATTTAGATGATGATTCTACTCTGAGTTGTTGCAAAACTGAGAGTAAGACTACTGATGTGCACTTTACATC
TGACATTTTCATGGTGGCGGCCGCTGGCGGGTGTGTCGAGTGGATGGTAGGATCGACAAAGATCTGATCT
GACGGTTCACTAAACCAGCTCTGCTTATATAGACCTCCCACCGTACACGCCTACCGCCCATTTGCGTCAA
TGGGGCGGAGTTGTTACGACATTTTGGAAAGTCCCGTTGATTTTGGTGCCAAAACAAACTCCCATTGACG
TCAATGGGGTGGAGACTTGGAAATCCCCGTGAGTCAAACCGCTATCCACGCCCATTGATGTACTGCCAAA
ACCGCATCAGCATGGTAATAGCGATGACTAATACGTAGATGTACTGCCAAGTAGGAAAGTCCCATAAGGT
CATGTACTGGGCATAATGCCAGGCGGGCCATTTACCGTCATTGACGTCAATAGGGGGCGTACTTGGCATA
TGATACACTTGATGTACTGCCAAGTGGGCAGTTTACCGTAAATACTCCACCCATTGACGTCAATGGAAAG
TCCCTATTGGCGTTACTATGGGAACATACGTCATTATTGACGTCAATGGGCGGGGGTCGTTGGGCGGTCA
GCCAGGCGGGCCATTTACCGTAAGTTATGTAACGCGGAACTCCATATATGGGCTATGAACTAATGACCCC
GTAATTGATTACTAGATCTGGCTACACTCGATCAGCAGTTAGATAATAAAATCGCTATCCATCGAAGATG
GATGTGTGTTGGTTTTTTGTGTGTGTAACGCAACGATTGATAGCATAACCCCTTGGGGCCTCTAAACGGG
TCTTGAGGGGTTTTTTGAATTGAGAGGTAGCTGAAGCTGCTGTTATGACCACTAGAGGGAAGAAGATACC
TGTGGAGCTAATGGTCCAAGATGTCGGGAGCCGCGATCGCTGCCAAAAAGGTAAGCTGACGATAGCTGAC
GAGATTCGATGCCCGACGAGCAAATGAGCGCCACGGCTGTTCGCGTAAGCTCGAAACGACGGAGATTCGA
TAGAGCCAGAGTCGAGTTTAAACGATTCGGGATCTTAAGGATAAATTTCTGGTAAGGAGGACACGTATGG
AAGTGGGCAAGTTGGGGAAGCCGTATCCGTTGCTGAATCTGGCATATGTGGGAGTATAAGACGCGCAGCG
TCGCATCAGGCATTTTTTTCTGCGCCAATGCACCTAGAATCGGTTACCAATGCTTAATCAGTGAGGCACC
TATCTCAGCGATCTGTCTATTTCGTTCATCCATAGTTGCCTGACTCCCCGTCGTGTAGATAACTACGATA
CGGGAGGGCTTACCATCTGGCCCCAGTGCTGCAATGATACCGCGAGACCCACGCTCACCGGCTCCAGATT
TATCAGCAATAAACCAGCCAGCCGGAAGGGCCGAGCGCAGAAGTGGTCCTGCAACTTTATCCGCCTCCAT
CCAGTCTATCAACTGTTGCCGGGAAGCTAGAGTAAGTAGTTCGCCAGTTAATAGTTTACGCAAGGTTGTT
GCCATTGCTACAGGCATCGTGGTGTCACGCTCGTCGTTTGGTATGGCTTCATTCAGCTCCGGTTCCCAAC
GATCAAGGCGAGTTACATGATCCCCCATGTTGTGCAAAAAAGCGGTTAGCTCCTTCGGTCCTCCAATCGT
TGTCAGAAGTAAGTTGGCCGCAGTGTTATCACTCATGGTTATGGCAGCACTGCATAATTCTCTTACTGTC
ATGCCATCCGTAAGATGCTTTTCTGTGACTGGTGAATACTCAACCAAGTCATTCTGAGAATAGTGTATGC
GGCGACCGAGTTGCTCTTGCCCGGCGTCAATACGGGATAATACCGCGCCACATAGCAGAACTTTAAAAGT
GCTCATCATTGGAAAGCGTTCTTCGGGGCGAAAACTCTCAAGGATCTTACCGCTGTTGAGATCCAGTTCG
ATGTAACCCACTCGCGCACCCAACTGATCTTCAGCATCTTTTACTTTCACCAGCGTTTCTGGGTGAGCAA
AAACAGGAAGGCAAAATGCCGCAAAAAAGGGAATAAGGGCGACACGGAAATGTTGAATACTCATGCGAAA
GCCTCCTGCTGATCCTGTCTCTTGATAGATGTTTGCAAAAGCTAGGACTCGATTATACGTTGACCGATCA
GACTATCAATATCTAGGTTTAAACAGATCGGTACGCTGCCGTGACCAGGCTTGAGTACAATATCTGACGA
TTGGACTTCCTGGGTCCCAAGCTGGATTCCGACTGGCTGACTGCCAAGCAACGATATGGATCGTCGAGAC
TCGCACTGAGAGGATCGTTCTCGGTACACCAGGCGCGCCCCGATTTCGATATTCCTCGGATCTCGGATAG
ATCGGGATTGAGGATGTAGGTTGAACTTCTCTCGGGTGATCCCGATCTCGGATATTCGGGATTGGAGTAA
TACCTGGCGATAGGCGCTGCCAAGCAATAGCCAAGGCGCAAGGCCGGCCAAGAGACTTGCGATAGTTCGT
TCGAGAGGTAGCCTGCAAGATGGATCGGACGAAAGGTTTGAAGATTTTCCGACGAGGGCCTTGGAGAGTT
CGGAAATTTAAATGCAACTATGGATGAACGAAATAGACAGATCGCTGAGATAGGTGCCTCACTGATTAAG
CATTGGTAACTGTCAGACCAAGTTTACTCATATATACTTTAGATTGATTTAAAACTTCATTTTTAATTTA
AAAGGATCTAGGTGAAGATCCTTTTTGATAATCTCATGACCAAAATCCCTTAACGTGAGTTTTCGTTCCA
CTGAGCGTCAGACCCCGTAGAAAAGATCAAAGGATCTTCTTGAGATCCTTTTTTTCTGCGCGTAATCTGC
TGCTTGCAAACAAAAAAACCACCGCTACCAGCGGTGGTTTGTTTGCCGGATCAAGAGCTACCAACTCTTT
TTCCGAAGGTAACTGGCTTCAGCAGAGCGCAGATACCAAATACTGTTCTTCTAGTGTAGCCGTAGTTAGG
CCACCACTTCAAGAACTCTGTAGCACCGCCTACATACCTCGCTCTGCTAATCCTGTTACCAGTGGCTGCT
GCCAGTGGCGATAAGTCGTGTCTTACCGGGTTGGACTCAAGACGATAGTTACCGGATAAGGCGCAGCGGT
CGGGCTGAACGGGGGGTTCGTGCACACAGCCCAGCTTGGAGCGAACGACCTACACCGAACTGAGATACCT
ACAGCGTGAGCTATGAGAAAGCGCCACGCTTCCCGAAGGGAGAAAGGCGGACAGGTATCCGGTAAGCGGC
AGGGTCGGAACAGGAGAGCGCACGAGGGAGCTTCCAGGGGGAAACGCCTGGTATCTTTATAGTCCTGTCG
GGTTTCGCCACCTCTGACTTGAGCGTCGATTTTTGTGATGCTCGTCAGGGGGGCGGAGCCTATGGAAAAA
CGCCAGCAACGCGGCCTTTTTACGGTTCCTGGCCTTTTGCTGGCCTTTTGCTCACATGATTTAAATGAAA
CTCGTAATCGGAGAACGGGTGCAATAGCAAGGACCAGATCGAACTTGACTGACGCAATTCTGAGCGTAGT
CGAAACCCAGACAAGTCGATCTCGCCAAGTAGCTGACTTGACTGGTTAATTAAGTTTCGATAGCCCAAGG
TAACCAATGAGATTAGGGAGGGAAGAAAGTTTGATGAACTACTTCTGACCCCTAGTGGTGTCCAGAAAAG
ACCATTAAAGGAATGTCTTGATCGAAATCGAGAGATCGCCTGCAGGATAGCTGACGACCTTAAGGATAAA
TTTCTGGTAAGGAGGACACGTATGGAAGTGGGCAAGTTGGGGAAGCCGTATCCGTTGCTGAATCTGGCAT
ATGTGGGAGTATAAGACGCGCAGCGTCGCATCAGGCATTTTTTTCTGCGCCAATGCCGGTAGATAGCAAT
CCGGCCCGAGGGGCACAAAAAACCCCTCAAGACCCGTTTAGAGGCCCCAAGGGGTTATGCTACGATACCG
ATAGAGATGGGCCAATACCACATTTGTAGAGGTTTTACTTGCTTTAAAAAACCTCCCACACCTCCCCCTG
AACCTGAAACATAAAATGAATGCAATTGTTGTTGTTAACTTGTTTATTGCAGCTTATAATGGTTACAAAT
AAAGCAATAGCATCACAAATTTCA
